Addgene plasmid #120752: GGE152
Purpose: Part of GoldenGate Yarrowia lipolytica toolkit for assembling an expression plasmid for Y. lipolytic yeast. Promoter for gene expression in position 2 (P2_8UASxpr-TEF)
Depositing lab: Tristan Rossignol. Depositing organization: INRAE Jouy-en-Josas. Publication: A modular Golden Gate toolkit for Yarrowia lipolytica synthetic biology. Larroude M, Park YK, Soudier P, Kubiak M, Nicaud JM, Rossignol T. Microb Biotechnol. 2019 May 31. doi: 10.1111/1751-7915.13427. PubMed 31148366.
Backbone
  Vector backbone: pCR4Blunt-TOPO
  Vector type: Cloning/assembly plasmid
Growth in bacteria
  Bacterial resistance: Kanamycin, 50 μg/mL
  Growth temperature: 37°C
  Growth strain: DH5alpha
  Copy number: High Copy
Gene/Insert
  Gene/Insert name: P2_8UASxpr-TEF
  Species: Synthetic
  Insert size (bp): 1118
  Cloning method: TOPO Cloning
Terms and licenses: Academic/Nonprofit Terms; Industry Terms: Not Available to Industry
How to cite: GGE152 was a gift from Tristan Rossignol (Addgene plasmid # 120752 ; http://n2t.net/addgene:120752 ; RRID:Addgene_120752)
