[The description below was written by a language model from this plasmid's Addgene catalogue record and pLannotate feature annotations shown in this document.]
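Description:
GGE152 is a donor ("part") plasmid from a modular Golden Gate toolkit for Yarrowia lipolytica. It supplies a single building block for assembling yeast expression plasmids and is not itself an expression vector. The part was inserted by TOPO cloning into what the record lists as the pCR4Blunt-TOPO backbone, and the plasmid is maintained in E. coli at high copy from a ColE1/pUC-type origin under kanamycin selection. The feature table of the 4,836-nt sequenced plasmid shows the Tn5-derived NeoR/KanR gene that provides this resistance. It also shows a BleoR (Sh ble) cassette preceded by a fragment of the AmpR promoter, although bleomycin/Zeocin is not listed as a selection for this plasmid. No yeast origin or yeast marker is annotated, consistent with a plasmid propagated only in bacteria.

The insert, P2_8UASxpr-TEF, is a synthetic 1,118 bp promoter part intended for "position 2" of the toolkit, meaning it drives the second transcription unit in a multigene assembly. Its name suggests a hybrid promoter built from eight upstream activating sequences of the XPR type fused to a TEF promoter element, but the record does not spell out this composition. The insert itself is not annotated in the feature table. It presumably lies in the unannotated stretch between the SP6 and T7 promoters, within the cloning site of the lac promoter/operator–lacZα–ccdB cassette. The ccdB toxin fusion in TOPO-type backbones selects against vectors lacking an insert, and lacZα and ccdB appear here only as fragments. The Golden Gate restriction sites and overhangs that would release the part are not listed in the record.
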