Features (pLannotate 1.2.2; 14 found; start..end, strand, type, name):
      2..94      +  CDS            lacI (fragment): lac repressor; lacI; The lac repressor binds to the lac operator to inhibit transcription in E. coli. This inhibition can be relieved by adding lactose or isopropyl-β-D-thiogalactopyranoside (IPTG).
    107..128     +  protein_bind   CAP binding site: CAP binding activates transcription in the presence of cAMP. E. coli catabolite activator protein
    143..173     +  promoter       lac promoter: promoter for the E. coli lac operon
    181..197     +  protein_bind   lac operator: The lac repressor binds to the lac operator to inhibit transcription in E. coli. This inhibition can be relieved by adding lactose or isopropyl-β-D-thiogalactopyranoside (IPTG). lac repressor encoded by lacI
    239..257     +  promoter       SP6 promoter: promoter for bacteriophage SP6 RNA polymerase
   1725..1743    -  promoter       T7 promoter: promoter for bacteriophage T7 RNA polymerase
   1746..1893    +  CDS            lacZα (fragment): LacZα fragment of β-galactosidase; lacZ fragment
   1903..2206    +  CDS            ccdB (fragment): CcdB, a bacterial toxin that poisons DNA gyrase; ccdB; Plasmids containing the ccdB gene cannot be propagated in standard E. coli strains.
   2254..2523    +  CDS            tnpA (fragment): TN5P_ECOLX - Also known as tnp. Experimental evidence at protein level: Swiss-Prot protein existence level 1. Mediates transposition of transposon Tn5 by a 'cut and paste' mechanism. First, the monomeric transposase binds the 19 bp inverted DNA repeats flanking the transposon. Then, dimerization of the DNA- bound transposase creates a synaptic DNA complex. After nicking of the first DNA strand, excision of the transposon proceeds through a series of intermediates. The transposase then mediates the insertion of the transposon at a new site by strand transfer. The activity of the wild- type tran
   2555..3349    +  CDS            NeoR/KanR: aminoglycoside phosphotransferase from Tn5; aph(3')-II (or nptII); confers resistance to neomycin, kanamycin, and G418 (Geneticin®)
   3370..3420    -  misc_feature   bom (fragment): basis of mobility region from pBR322
   3447..3535    +  promoter       AmpR promoter (fragment): bla
   3555..3929    +  CDS            BleoR: antibiotic-binding protein; Sh ble from Streptoalloteichus hindustanus; confers resistance to bleomycin, phleomycin, and Zeocin™
   4067..4655    +  rep_origin     ori: high-copy-number ColE1/pMB1/pBR322/pUC origin of replication
>Addgene plasmid #120752 | GGE152 | addgene full sequence | sequence record 262896 | Addgene NGS Result
AGCGCCCAATACGCAAACCGCCTCTCCCCGCGCGTTGGCCGATTCATTAATGCAGCTGGCACGACAGGTT
TCCCGACTGGAAAGCGGGCAGTGAGCGCAACGCAATTAATGTGAGTTAGCTCACTCATTAGGCACCCCAG
GCTTTACACTTTATGCTTCCGGCTCGTATGTTGTGTGGAATTGTGAGCGGATAACAATTTCACACAGGAA
ACAGCTATGACCATGATTACGCCAAGCTATTTAGGTGACACTATAGAATACTCAAGCTATGCATCAAGCT
TGGTACCGAGCTCGGATCCACTAGTAACGGCCGCCAGTGTGCTGGAATTCGCCCTTGGTCTCTTTGTCTT
CGGGTGTGAGTTGACAAGGAGAGAGAGAAAAGAAGAGGAAAGGTAATTCGGGGACGGTGGTCTTTTATAC
CCTTGGCTAAAGTCCCAACCACAAAGCAAAAAAATTTTCAGTAGTCTATTTTGCGTCCGGCATGGGTTAC
CCGGATGGCCAGACAAAGAAACTAGTACAAAGTCTGAACAAGCGTAGATTCCAGACTGCAGTACCCTACG
CCCTTAACGGCAAGTGTGGGAACCGGGGGAGGTTTGATATGTGGGGTGAAGGGGGCTCTCGCCGGGGTTG
GGTCCGCTACTGGGTCAATTTGGGGTCAATTGGGGCAATTGGGGCTGTTTTTTGGGACACAAATGCGCCG
CCAACCCCCTCTCTATCGAAGCACTTTTGCCCGTGATCAGTGCATGCCGGATCGAGGTGGGCGGGAACAA
CCCTCTCGATAATGTACGTACACTACACACAAAGAGAAGCAAGTGGGGGCGGGACTGCACGGCACTTGTG
AGACACCTCAGCATGCCGGATCGAGGTGGGCGGGAACAACCCTCTCGATAATGTACGTACACTACACACA
AAGAGAAGCAAGTGGGGGCGGGACTGCACGGCACTTGTGAGACACCTCAGCATGCCGGATCGAGGTGGGC
GGGAACAACCCTCTCGATAATGTACGTACACTACACACAAAGAGAAGCAAGTGGGGGCGGGACTGCACGG
CACTTGTGAGACACCTCAGCATGCCGGATCGAGGTGGGCGGGAACAACCCTCTCGATAATGTACGTACAC
TACACACAAAGAGAAGCAAGTGGGGGCGGGACTGCACGGCACTTGTGAGACACCTCAGCATGCCGGATCG
AGGTGGGCGGGAACAACCCTCTCGATAATGTACGTACACTACACACAAAGAGAAGCAAGTGGGGGCGGGA
CTGCACGGCACTTGTGAGACACCTCAGCATGCCGGATCGAGGTGGGCGGGAACAACCCTCTCGATAATGT
ACGTACACTACACACAAAGAGAAGCAAGTGGGGGCGGGACTGCACGGCACTTGTGAGACACCTCAGCATG
CCGGATCGAGGTGGGCGGGAACAACCCTCTCGATAATGTACGTACACTACACACAAAGAGAAGCAAGTGG
GGGCGGGACTGCACGGCACTTGTGAGACACCTCAGCATGCCGGATCGAGGTGGGCGGGAACAACCCTCTC
GATAATGTACGTACACTACACACAAAGAGAAGCAAGTGGGGGCGGGACTGCACGGCACTTGTGAGACACC
TCACCATGGACGCGTATCATCGATACGCGATCGAAGCAGAGACCAAGGGCGAATTCTGCAGATATCCATC
ACACTGGCGGCCGCTCGAGCATGCATCTAGAGGGCCCAATTCGCCCTATAGTGAGTCGTATTACAATTCA
CTGGCCGTCGTTTTACAACGTCGTGACTGGGAAAACCCTGGCGTTACCCAACTTAATCGCCTTGCAGCAC
ATCCCCCTTTCGCCAGCTGGCGTAATAGCGAAGAGGCCCGCACCGATCGCCCTTCCCAACAGTTGCGCAG
CCTATACGTACGGCAGTTTAAGGTTTACACCTATAAAAGAGAGAGCCGTTATCGTCTGTTTGTGGATGTA
CAGAGTGATATTATTGACACGCCGGGGCGACGGATGGTGATCCCCCTGGCCAGTGCACGTCTGCTGTCAG
ATAAAGTCTCCCGTGAACTTTACCCGGTGGTGCATATCGGGGATGAAAGCTGGCGCATGATGACCACCGA
TATGGCCAGTGTGCCGGTCTCCGTTATCGGGGAAGAAGTGGCTGATCTCAGCCACCGCGAAAATGACATC
AAAAACGCCATTAACCTGATGTTCTGGGGAATATAAATGTCAGGCATGAGATTATCAAAAAGGATCTTCA
CCTAGATCCTTTTCACGTAGAAAGCCAGTCCGCAGAAACGGTGCTGACCCCGGATGAATGTCAGCTACTG
GGCTATCTGGACAAGGGAAAACGCAAGCGCAAAGAGAAAGCAGGTAGCTTGCAGTGGGCTTACATGGCGA
TAGCTAGACTGGGCGGTTTTATGGACAGCAAGCGAACCGGAATTGCCAGCTGGGGCGCCCTCTGGTAAGG
TTGGGAAGCCCTGCAAAGTAAACTGGATGGCTTTCTTGCCGCCAAGGATCTGATGGCGCAGGGGATCAAG
CTCTGATCAAGAGACAGGATGAGGATCGTTTCGCATGATTGAACAAGATGGATTGCACGCAGGTTCTCCG
GCCGCTTGGGTGGAGAGGCTATTCGGCTATGACTGGGCACAACAGACAATCGGCTGCTCTGATGCCGCCG
TGTTCCGGCTGTCAGCGCAGGGGCGCCCGGTTCTTTTTGTCAAGACCGACCTGTCCGGTGCCCTGAATGA
ACTGCAAGACGAGGCAGCGCGGCTATCGTGGCTGGCCACGACGGGCGTTCCTTGCGCAGCTGTGCTCGAC
GTTGTCACTGAAGCGGGAAGGGACTGGCTGCTATTGGGCGAAGTGCCGGGGCAGGATCTCCTGTCATCTC
ACCTTGCTCCTGCCGAGAAAGTATCCATCATGGCTGATGCAATGCGGCGGCTGCATACGCTTGATCCGGC
TACCTGCCCATTCGACCACCAAGCGAAACATCGCATCGAGCGAGCACGTACTCGGATGGAAGCCGGTCTT
GTCGATCAGGATGATCTGGACGAAGAGCATCAGGGGCTCGCGCCAGCCGAACTGTTCGCCAGGCTCAAGG
CGAGCATGCCCGACGGCGAGGATCTCGTCGTGACCCATGGCGATGCCTGCTTGCCGAATATCATGGTGGA
AAATGGCCGCTTTTCTGGATTCATCGACTGTGGCCGGCTGGGTGTGGCGGACCGCTATCAGGACATAGCG
TTGGCTACCCGTGATATTGCTGAAGAGCTTGGCGGCGAATGGGCTGACCGCTTCCTCGTGCTTTACGGTA
TCGCCGCTCCCGATTCGCAGCGCATCGCCTTCTATCGCCTTCTTGACGAGTTCTTCTGAATTATTAACGC
TTACAATTTCCTGATGCGGTATTTTCTCCTTACGCATCTGTGCGGTATTTCACACCGCATCAGGTGGCAC
TTTTCGGGGAAATGTGCGCGGAACCCCTATTTGTTTATTTTTCTAAATACATTCAAATATGTATCCGCTC
ATGAGACAATAACCCTGATAAATGCTTCAATAATAGCACGTGAGGAGGGCCACCATGGCCAAGTTGACCA
GTGCCGTTCCGGTGCTCACCGCGCGCGACGTCGCCGGAGCGGTCGAGTTCTGGACCGACCGGCTCGGGTT
CTCCCGGGACTTCGTGGAGGACGACTTCGCCGGTGTGGTCCGGGACGACGTGACCCTGTTCATCAGCGCG
GTCCAGGACCAGGTGGTGCCGGACAACACCCTGGCCTGGGTGTGGGTGCGCGGCCTGGACGAGCTGTACG
CCGAGTGGTCGGAGGTCGTGTCCACGAACTTCCGGGACGCCTCCGGGCCGGCCATGACCGAGATCGGCGA
GCAGCCGTGGGGGCGGGAGTTCGCCCTGCGCGACCCGGCCGGCAACTGCGTGCACTTCGTGGCCGAGGAG
CAGGACTGACACGTGCTAAAACTTCATTTTTAATTTAAAAGGATCTAGGTGAAGATCCTTTTTGATAATC
TCATGACCAAAATCCCTTAACGTGAGTTTTCGTTCCACTGAGCGTCAGACCCCGTAGAAAAGATCAAAGG
ATCTTCTTGAGATCCTTTTTTTCTGCGCGTAATCTGCTGCTTGCAAACAAAAAAACCACCGCTACCAGCG
GTGGTTTGTTTGCCGGATCAAGAGCTACCAACTCTTTTTCCGAAGGTAACTGGCTTCAGCAGAGCGCAGA
TACCAAATACTGTTCTTCTAGTGTAGCCGTAGTTAGGCCACCACTTCAAGAACTCTGTAGCACCGCCTAC
ATACCTCGCTCTGCTAATCCTGTTACCAGTGGCTGCTGCCAGTGGCGATAAGTCGTGTCTTACCGGGTTG
GACTCAAGACGATAGTTACCGGATAAGGCGCAGCGGTCGGGCTGAACGGGGGGTTCGTGCACACAGCCCA
GCTTGGAGCGAACGACCTACACCGAACTGAGATACCTACAGCGTGAGCTATGAGAAAGCGCCACGCTTCC
CGAAGGGAGAAAGGCGGACAGGTATCCGGTAAGCGGCAGGGTCGGAACAGGAGAGCGCACGAGGGAGCTT
CCAGGGGGAAACGCCTGGTATCTTTATAGTCCTGTCGGGTTTCGCCACCTCTGACTTGAGCGTCGATTTT
TGTGATGCTCGTCAGGGGGGCGGAGCCTATGGAAAAACGCCAGCAACGCGGCCTTTTTACGGTTCCTGGC
CTTTTGCTGGCCTTTTGCTCACATGTTCTTTCCTGCGTTATCCCCTGATTCTGTGGATAACCGTATTACC
GCCTTTGAGTGAGCTGATACCGCTCGCCGCAGCCGAACGACCGAGCGCAGCGAGTCAGTGAGCGAGGAAG
CGGAAG
